>Addgene plasmid #126231 | pGWB14-LYX013 | addgene full sequence | sequence record 246292 | Addgene NGS Result
TCGGTCTTGCCTTGCTCGTCGGTGATGTACTTCACCAGCTCCGCGAAGTCGCTCTTCTTGATGGAGCGCA
TGGGGACGTGCTTGGCAATCACGCGCACCCCCCGGCCGTTTTAGCGGCTAAAAAAGTCATGGCTCTGCCC
TCGGGCGGACCACGCCCATCATGACCTTGCCAAGCTCGTCCTGCTTCTCTTCGATCTTCGCCAGCAGGGC
GAGGATCGTGGCATCACCGAACCGCGCCGTGCGCGGGTCGTCGGTGAGCCAGAGTTTCAGCAGGCCGCCC
AGGCGGCCCAGGTCGCCATTGATGCGGGCCAGCTCGCGGACGTGCTCATAGTCCACGACGCCCGTGATTT
TGTAGCCCTGGCCGACGGCCAGCAGGTAGGCCGACAGGCTCATGCCGGCCGCCGCCGCCTTTTCCTCAAT
CGCTCTTCGTTCGTCTGGAAGGCAGTACACCTTGATAGGTGGGCTGCCCTTCCTGGTTGGCTTGGTTTCA
TCAGCCATCCGCTTGCCCTCATCTGTTACGCCGGCGGTAGCCGGCCAGCCTCGCAGAGCAGGATTCCCGT
TGAGCACCGCCAGGTGCGAATAAGGGACAGTGAAGAAGGAACACCCGCTCGCGGGTGGGCCTACTTCACC
TATCCTGCCCGGCTGACGCCGTTGGATACACCAAGGAAAGTCTACACGAACCCTTTGGCAAAATCCTGTA
TATCGTGCGAAAAAGGATGGATATACCGAAAAAATCGCTATAATGACCCCGAAGCAGGGTTATGCAGCGG
AAAAGCGCCACGCTTCCCGAAGGGAGAAAGGCGGACAGGTATCCGGTAAGCGGCAGGGTCGGAACAGGAG
AGCGCACGAGGGAGCTTCCAGGGGGAAACGCCTGGTATCTTTATAGTCCTGTCGGGTTTCGCCACCTCTG
ACTTGAGCGTCGATTTTTGTGATGCTCGTCAGGGGGGCGGAGCCTATGGAAAAACGCCAGCAACGCGGCC
TTTTTACGGTTCCTGGCCTTTTGCTGGCCTTTTGCTCACATGTTCTTTCCTGCGTTATCCCCTGATTCTG
TGGATAACCGTATTACCGCCTTTGAGTGAGCTGATACCGCTCGCCGCAGCCGAACGACCGAGCGCAGCGA
GTCAGTGAGCGAGGAAGCGGAAGAGCGCCAGAAGGCCGCCAGAGAGGCCGAGCGCGGCCGTGAGGCTTGG
ACGCTAGGGCAGGGCATGAAAAAGCCCGTAGCGGGCTGCTACGGGCGTCTGACGCGGTGGAAAGGGGGAG
GGGATGTTGTCTACATGGCTCTGCTGTAGTGAGTGGGTTGCGCTCCGGCAGCGGTCCTGATCAATCGTCA
CCCTTTCTCGGTCCTTCAACGTTCCTGACAACGAGCCTCCTTTTCGCCAATCCATCGACAATCACCGCGA
GTCCCTGCTCGAACGCTGCGTCCGGACCGGCTTCGTCGAAGGCGTCTATCGCGGCCCGCAACAGCGGCGA
GAGCGGAGCCTGTTCAACGGTGCCGCCGCGCTCGCCGGCATCGCTGTCGCCGGCCTGCTCCTCAAGCACG
GCCCCAACAGTGAAGTAGCTGATTGTCATCAGCGCATTGACGGCGTCCCCGGCCGAAAAACCCGCCTCGC
AGAGGAAGCGAAGCTGCGCGTCGGCCGTTTCCATCTGCGGTGCGCCCGGTCGCGTGCCGGCATGGATGCG
CGCGCCATCGCGGTAGGCGAGCAGCGCCTGCCTGAAGCTGCGGGCATTCCCGATCAGAAATGAGCGCCAG
TCGTCGTCGGCTCTCGGCACCGAATGCGTATGATTCTCCGCCAGCATGGCTTCGGCCAGTGCGTCGAGCA
GCGCCCGCTTGTTCCTGAAGTGCCAGTAAAGCGCCGGCTGCTGAACCCCCAACCGTTCCGCCAGTTTGCG
TGTCGTCAGACCGTCTACGCCGACCTCGTTCAACAGGTCCAGGGCGGCACGGATCACTGTATTCGGCTGC
AACTTTGTCATGCTTGACACTTTATCACTGATAAACATAATATGTCCACCAACTTATCAGTGATAAAGAA
TCCGCGCGTTCAATCGGACCAGCGGAGGCTGGTCCGGAGGCCAGACGTGAAACCCAACATACCCCTGATC
GTAATTCTGAGCACTGTCGCGCTCGACGCTGTCGGCATCGGCCTGATTATGCCGGTGCTGCCGGGCCTCC
TGCGCGATCTGGTTCACTCGAACGACGTCACCGCCCACTATGGCATTCTGCTGGCGCTGTATGCGTTGGT
GCAATTTGCCTGCGCACCTGTGCTGGGCGCGCTGTCGGATCGTTTCGGGCGGCGGCCAATCTTGCTCGTC
TCGCTGGCCGGCGCCAGATCTGGGGAACCCTGTGGTTGGCATGCACATACAAATGGACGAACGGATAAAC
CTTTTCACGCCCTTTTAAATATCCGATTATTCTAATAAACGCTCTTTTCTCTTAGGTTTACCCGCCAATA
TATCCTGTCAAACACTGATAGTTTAAACGTTGCGATTAAGAATTCGAGCTCGGTACCCCCCTACTCCAAA
AATGTCAAAGATACAGTCTCAGAAGACCAAAGGGCTATTGAGACTTTTCAACAAAGGGTAATTTCGGGAA
ACCTCCTCGGATTCCATTGCCCAGCTATCTGTCACTTCATCGAAAGGACAGTAGAAAAGGAAGGTGGCTC
CTACAAATGCCATCATTGCGATAAAGGAAAGGCTATCATTCAAGATGCCTCTGCCGACAGTGGTCCCAAA
GATGGACCCCCACCCACGAGGAGCATCGTGGAAAAAGAAGACGTTCCAACCACGTCTTCAAAGCAAGTGG
ATTGATGTGACATCTCCACTGACGTAAGGGATGACGCACAATCCCACTATCCTTCGCAAGACCCTTCCTC
TATATAAGGAAGTTCATTTCATTTGGAGAGGACAGCCCAAGCTTCGACTCTAGAGGATCCCCTTAAATCG
ATATGGAACGAGCTATACAAGGAAACGACGCTAGGGAACAAGCTAACAGTGAACGTTGGGATGGAGGATC
AGGAGGTACCACTTCTCCCTTCAAACTTCCTGACGAAAGTCCGAGTTGGACTGAGTGGCGGCTACATAAC
GATGAGACGAATTCGAATCAAGATAATCCCCTTGGTTTCAAGGAAAGCTGGGGTTTCGGGAAAGTTGTAT
TTAAGAGATATCTCAGATACGACAGGACGGAAGCTTCACTGCACAGAGTCCTTGGATCTTGGACGGGAGA
TTCGGTTAACTATGCAGCATCTCGATTTTTCGGTTTCGACCAGATCGGATGTACCTATAGTATTCGGTTT
CGAGGAGTTAGTATCACCGTTTCTGGAGGGTCTCGAACTCTTCAGCATCTCTGTGAGATGGCAATTCGGT
CTAAGCAAGAACTGCTACAGCTTGCCCCAATCGAAGTGGAAAGTAATGTATCAAGAGGATGCCCTGAAGG
TACTCAAACCTTCGAAAAAGAAAGCGAGTAAGTCGAGGGCGAGCTCGAATTCGGTACGCTGAAATCACCA
GTCTCTCTCTACAAATCTATCTCTCTCTATTTTCTCCATAAATAATGTGTGAGTAGTTTCCCGATAAGGG
AAATTAGGGTTCTTATAGGGTTTCGCTCATGTGTTGAGCATATAAGAAACCCTTAGTATGTATTTGTATT
TGTAAAATACTTCTATCAATAAAATTTCTAATTCCTAAAACCAAAATCCAGTACTAAAATCCAGATCTCC
CTGCAGGTCCCCAGATTAGCCTTTTCAATTTCAGAAAGAATGCTAACCCACAGATGGTTAGAGAGGCTTA
CGCAGCAGGTCTCATCAAGACGATCTACCCGAGCAATAATCTCCAGGAAATCAAATACCTTCCCAAGAAG
GTTAAAGATGCAGTCAAAAGATTCAGGACTAACTGCATCAAGAACACAGAGAAAGATATATTTCTCAAGA
TCAGAAGTACTATTCCAGTATGGACGATTCAAGGCTTGCTTCACAAACCAAGGCAAGTAATAGAGATTGG
AGTCTCTAAAAAGGTAGTTCCCACTGAATCAAAGGCCATGGAGTCAAAGATTCAAATAGAGGACCTAACA
GAACTCGCCGTAAAGACTGGCGAACAGTTCATACAGAGTCTCTTACGACTCAATGACAAGAAGAAAATCT
TCGTCAACATGGTGGAGCACGACACACTTGTCTACTCCAAAAATATCAAAGATACAGTCTCAGAAGACCA
AAGGGCAATTGAGACTTTTCAACAAAGGGTAATATCCGGAAACCTCCTCGGATTCCATTGCCCAGCTATC
TGTCACTTTATTGTGAAGATAGTGGAAAAGGAAGGTGGCTCCTACAAATGCCATCATTGCGATAAAGGAA
AGGCCATCGTTGAAGATGCCTCTGCCGACAGTGGTCCCAAAGATGGACCCCCACCCACGAGGAGCATCGT
GGAAAAAGAAGACGTTCCAACCACGTCTTCAAAGCAAGTGGATTGATGTGATATCTCCACTGACGTAAGG
GATGACGCACAATCCCACTATCCTTCGCAAGACCCTTCCTCTATATAAGGAAGTTCATTTCATTTGGAGA
GAACACGGGGGACAAGTTTGTACAAAAAAGCAGGCTCCACCACTAGTATGCGGAGAGGTAGAGCAGCGGC
CGTACCGGCACCGGTGGCCGGAGAACCAAACGGATCTGGAGGATCTAAAGATATAAGGTTTCGTGGAGTC
CGAAAAAGACCATGGGGAAGATTTGCGGCGGAGATCAGAGACCCTTGGAAGAAAACTAGGGTTTGGTTAG
GTACTTTCGATTCTGCTGAGGATGCCGCGCGTGCTTATGACGCCGCAGCGCGTGCACTTCGCGGTCCTAA
AGCCAAAACTAATTTCCCTTTACCTTATGCTCATCATCACCACTTCAATCAAGGGCTTAACCCTAGTAAC
GATCCGTTTGTGGATTCCCGATTTTACCCTCAGGATAATCCGATTATTTCGCAGAGACCTACCTCGAGCT
CAATGAGTAGTACGGTGGAGTCCTTCAGTGGACCTCGACCGCCGCCGGCACCGCGAAAGCAGACAACGGC
GTTTTCCAGAAAGTATCCGCTGTCGCCGCCTGTTGTGCCGGATGATTGCCATAGTGACTGTGACTCGTCG
TCTTCGGTCGTTGACCACGGCGACTGTGAAAAGGAAAATGATAATGACAACATAGCTTCTTCGTCTTTCA
GAAAGCCGTTGCTTTTCGATCTAAACTTACCTCCGCCGATGGATGACGCCGGCGCCGACGATCTTCACTG
CACAGCGCTTTGTCTTCCCGGGGACCCAGCTTTCTTGTACAAAGTGGTTGATAACAGCGGGTTAATTAAC
ATCTTTTACCCATACGATGTTCCTGACTATGCGGGCTATCCCTATGACGTCCCGGACTATGCAGGATCCT
ATCCATATGACGTTCCAGATTACGCTGCTCAGTGCAGCGCTTAGAGCTCGAATTTCCCCGATCGTTCAAA
CATTTGGCAATAAAGTTTCTTAAGATTGAATCCTGTTGCCGGTCTTGCGATGATTATCATATAATTTCTG
TTGAATTACGTTAAGCATGTAATAATTAACATGTAATGCATGACGTTATTTATGAGATGGGTTTTTATGA
TTAGAGTCCCGCAATTATACATTTAATACGCGATAGAAAACAAAATATAGCGCGCAAACTAGGATAAATT
ATCGCGCGCGGTGTCATCTATGTTACTAGATCGGGAATTAGCTTCATCAACGCAAGACATGCGCACGACC
GTCTGACAGGAGAGGAATTTCCGACGAGCACAGAAAGGACTTGCTCTTGGACGTAGGCCTATTTCTCAGG
CACATGTATCAAGTGTTCGGACGTGGGTTTTCGATGGTGTATCAGCCGCCGCCAACTGGGAGATGAGGAG
GCTTTCTTGGGGGGCAGTCAGCAGTTCATTTCACAAGACAGAGGAACTTGTAAGGAGATGCACTGATTTA
TCTTGGCGCAAACCAGCAGGACGAATTAGTGGGAATAGCCCGCGAATATCTAAGTTATGCCTGTCGGCAT
GAGCAGAAACTTCCAATTCGAAACAGTTTGGAGAGGTTGTTTTTGGGCATACCTTTTGTTAGTCAGCCTC
TCGATTGCTCATCGTCATTACACAGTACCGAAGTTTGATCGATCTAGTAACATAGATGACACCGCGCGCG
ATAATTTATCCTAGTTTGCGCGCTATATTTTGTTTTCTATCGCGTATTAAATGTATAATTGCGGGACTCT
AATCATAAAAACCCATCTCATAAATAACGTCATGCATTACATGTTAATTATTACATGCTTAACGTAATTC
AACAGAAATTATATGATAATCATCGCAAGACCGGCAACAGGATTCAATCTTAAGAAACTTTATTGCCAAA
TGTTTGAACGATCTGCTTCGACGCACTCCTTCTTTACTCCACCATCTCGTCCTTATTGAAAACGTGGGTA
GCACCAAAACGAATCAAGTCGCTGGAACTGAAGTTACCAATCACGCTGGATGATTTGCCAGTTGGATTAA
TCTTGCCTTTCCCCGCATGAATAATATTGATGAATGCATGCGTGAGGGGTATTTCGATTTTGGCAATAGC
TGCAATTGCCGCGACATCCTCCAACGAGCATAATTCTTCAGAAAAATAGCGATGTTCCATGTTGTCAGGG
CATGCATGATGCACGTTATGAGGTGACGGTGCTAGGCAGTATTCCCTCAAAGTTTCATAGTCAGTATCAT
ATTCATCATTGCATTCCTGCAAGAGAGAATTGAGACGCAATCCACACGCTGCGGCAACCTTCCGGCGTTC
GTGGTCTATTTGCTCTTGGACGTTGCAAACGTAAGTGTTGGATCCCGGTCGGCATCTACTCTATTCCTTT
GCCCTCGGACGAGTGCTGGGGCGTCGGTTTCCACTATCGGCGAGTACTTCTACACAGCCATCGGTCCAGA
CGGCCGCGCTTCTGCGGGCGATTTGTGTACGCCCGACAGTCCCGGCTCCGGATCGGACGATTGCGTCGCA
TCGACCCTGCGCCCAAGCTGCATCATCGAAATTGCCGTCAACCAAGCTCTGATAGAGTTGGTCAAGACCA
ATGCGGAGCATATACGCCCGGAGCCGCGGCGATCCTGCAAGCTCCGGATGCCTCCGCTCGAAGTAGCGCG
TCTGCTGCTCCATACAAGCCAACCACGGCCTCCAGAAGAAGATGTTGGCGACCTCGTATTGGGAATCCCC
GAACATCGCCTCGCTCCAGTCAATGACCGCTGTTATGCGGCCATTGTCCGTCAGGACATTGTTGGAGCCG
AAATCCGCGTGCACGAGGTGCCGGACTTCGGGGCAGTCCTCGGCCCAAAGCATCAGCTCATCGAGAGCCT
GCGCGACGGACGCACTGACGGTGTCGTCCATCACAGTTTGCCAGTGATACACATGGGGATCAGCAATCGC
GCATATGAAATCACGCCATGTAGTGTATTGACCGATTCCTTGCGGTCCGAATGGGCCGAACCCGCTCGTC
TGGCTAAGATCGGCCGCAGCGATCGCATCCATGGCCTCCGCGACCGGCTGCAGAACAGCGGGCAGTTCGG
TTTCAGGCAGGTCTTGCAACGTGACACCCTGTGCACGGCGGGAGATGCAATAGGTCAGGCTCTCGCTGAA
TTCCCCAATGTCAAGCACTTCCGGAATCGGGAGCGCGGCCGATGCAAAGTGCCGATAAACATAACGATCT
TTGTAGAAACCATCGGCGCAGCTATTTACCCGCAGGACATATCCACGCCCTCCTACATCGAAGCTGAAAG
CACGAGATTCTTCGCCCTCCGAGAGCTGCATCAGGTCGGAGACGCTGTCGAACTTTTCGATCAGAAACTT
CTCGACAGACGTCGCGGTGAGTTCAGGCTTTTTCATATCGGGGTCGTCCTCTCCAAATGAAATGAACTTC
CTTATATAGAGGAAGGGTCTTGCGAAGGATAGTGGGATTGTGCGTCATCCCTTACGTCAGTGGAGATATC
ACATCAATCCACTTGCTTTGAAGACGTGGTTGGAACGTCTTCTTTTTCCACGATGCTCCTCGTGGGTGGG
GGTCCATCTTTGGGACCACTGTCGGCAGAGGCATCTTGAACGATAGCCTTTCCTTTATCGCAATGATGGC
ATTTGTAGGTGCCACCTTCCTTTTCTACTGTCCTTTTGATGAAGTGACAGATAGCTGGGCAATGGAATCC
GAGGAGGTTTCCCGATATTACCCTTTGTTGAAAAGTCTCAATAGCCCTTTGGTCTTCTGAGACTGTATCT
TTGATATTCTTGGAGTAGACGAGAGTGTCGTGCTCCACCATGTTGACGGATCTCTAGGACGCGTCGACGC
GTCGACGCGTCGACGCGTCGACGCGTCCTAGAAGCTAATTCACTGGCCGTCGTTTTACAACGTCGTGACT
GGGAAAACCCTGGCGTTACCCAACTTAATCGCCTTGCAGCACATCCCCCTTTCGCCAGCTGGCGTAATAG
CGAAGAGGCCCGCACCGATCGCCCTTCCCAACAGTTGCGCAGCCTGAATG
[44 nt withheld, positions 8521-8564]
C
[141 nt withheld, positions 8566-8706]
CCTTTGACGTTGGAGTCCACGTTCTTT
[37 nt withheld, positions 8734-8770]
ACCCTATCTCGGGCTATTCTTTTGATTTATAAGGGATTTTGCCGATTTCGGAACCACCATCAAACAGGAT
TTTCGCCTGCTGGGGCAAACCAGCGTGGACCGCTTGCTGCAACTCTCTCAGGGCCAGGCGGTGAAGGGCA
ATCAGCTGTTGCCCGTCTCACTGGTGAAAAGAAAAACCACCCCAGTACATTAAAAACGTCCGCAATGTGT
TATTAAGTTGTCTAAGCGTCAATTTGTTTACACCACAATATATCCTGCCACCAGCCAGCCAACAGCTCCC
CGACCGGCAGCTCGGCACAAAATCACCACTCGATACAGGCAGCCCATCAGTCCGGGACGGCGTCAGCGGG
AGAGCCGTTGTAAGGCGGCAGACTTTGCTCATGTTACCGATGCTATTCGGAAGAACGGCAACTAAGCTGC
CGGGTTTGAAACACGGATGATCTCGCGGAGGGTAGCATGTTGATTGTAACGATGACAGAGCGTTGCTGCC
TGTGATCAAATATCATCTCCCTCGCAGAGATCCGAATTATCAGCCTTCTTATTCATTTCTCGCTTAACCG
TGACAGGCTGTCGATCTTGAGAACTATGCCGACATAATAGGAAATCGCTGGATAAAGCCGCTGAGGAAGC
TGAGTGGCGCTATTTCTTTAGAAGTGAACGTTGACGATATCAACTCCCCTATCCATTGCTCACCGAATGG
TACAGGTCGGGGACCCGAAGTTCCGACTGTCGGCCTGATGCATCCCCGGCTGATCGACCCCAGATCTGGG
GCTGAGAAAGCCCAGTAAGGAAACAACTGTAGGTTCGAGTCGCGAGATCCCCCGGAACCAAAGGAAGTAG
GTTAAACCCGCTCCGATCAGGCCGAGCCACGCCAGGCCGAGAACATTGGTTCCTGTAGGCATCGGGATTG
GCGGATCAAACACTAAAGCTACTGGAACGAGCAGAAGTCCTCCGGCCGCCAGTTGCCAGGCGGTAAAGGT
GAGCAGAGGCACGGGAGGTTGCCACTTGCGGGTCAGCACGGTTCCGAACGCCATGGAAACCGCCCCCGCC
AGGCCCGCTGCGACGCCGACAGGATCTAGCGCTGCGTTTGGTGTCAACACCAACAGCGCCACGCCCGCAG
TTCCGCAAATAGCCCCCAGGACCGCCATCAATCGTATCGGGCTACCTAGCAGAGCGGCAGAGATGAACAC
GACCATCAGCGGCTGCACAGCGCCTACCGTCGCCGCGACCCCGCCCGGCAGGCGGTAGACCGAAATAAAC
AACAAGCTCCAGAATAGCGAAATATTAAGTGCGCCGAGGATGAAGATGCGCATCCACCAGATTCCCGTTG
GAATCTGTCGGACGATCATCACGAGCAATAAACCCGCCGGCAACGCCCGCAGCAGCATACCGGCGACCCC
TCGGCCTCGCTGTTCGGGCTCCACGAAAACGCCGGACAGATGCGCCTTGTGAGCGTCCTTGGGGCCGTCC
TCCTGTTTGAAGACCGACAGCCCAATGATCTCGCCGTCGATGTAGGCGCCGAATGCCACGGCATCTCGCA
ACCGTTCAGCGAACGCCTCCATGGGCTTTTTCTCCTCGTGCTCGTAAACGGACCCGAACATCTCTGGAGC
TTTCTTCAGGGCCGACAATCGGATCTCGCGGAAATCCTGCACGTCGGCCGCTCCAAGCCGTCGAATCTGA
GCCTTAATCACAATTGTCAATTTTAATCCTCTGTTTATCGGCAGTTCGTAGAGCGCGCCGTGCGTCCCGA
GCGATACTGAGCGAAGCAAGTGCGTCGAGCAGTGCCCGCTTGTTCCTGAAATGCCAGTAAAGCGCTGGCT
GCTGAACCCCCAGCCGGAACTGACCCCACAAGGCCCTAGCGTTTGCAATGCACCAGGTCATCATTGACCC
AGGCGTGTTCCACCAGGCCGCTGCCTCGCAACTCTTCGCAGGCTTCGCCGACCTGCTCGCGCCACTTCTT
CACGCGGGTGGAATCCGATCCGCACATGAGGCGGAAGGTTTCCAGCTTGAGCGGGTACGGCTCCCGGTGC
GAGCTGAAATAGTCGAACATCCGTCGGGCCGTCGGCGACAGCTTGCGGTACTTCTCCCATATGAATTTCG
TGTAGTGGTCGCCAGCAAACAGCACGACGATTTCCTCGTCGATCAGGACCTGGCAACGGGACGTTTTCTT
GCCACGGTCCAGGACGCGGAAGCGGTGCAGCAGCGACACCGATTCCAGGTGCCCAACGCGGTCGGACGTG
AAGCCCATCGCCGTCGCCTGTAGGCGCGACAGGCATTCCTCGGCCTTCGTGTAATACCGGCCATTGATCG
ACCAGCCCAGGTCCTGGCAAAGCTCGTAGAACGTGAAGGTGATCGGCTCGCCGATAGGGGTGCGCTTCGC
GTACTCCAACACCTGCTGCCACACCAGTTCGTCATCGTCGGCCCGCAGCTCGACGCCGGTGTAGGTGATC
TTCACGTCCTTGTTGACGTGGAAAATGACCTTGTTTTGCAGCGCCTCGCGCGGGATTTTCTTGTTGCGCG
TGGTGAACAGGGCAGAGCGGGCCGTGTCGTTTGGCATCGCTCGCATCGTGTCCGGCCACGGCGCAATATC
GAACAAGGAAAGCTGCATTTCCTTGATCTGCTGCTTCGTGTGTTTCAGCAACGCGGCCTGCTTGGCCTCG
CTGACCTGTTTTGCCAGGTCCTCGCCGGCGGTTTTTCGCTTCTTGGTCGTCATAGTTCCTCGCGTGTCGA
TGGTCATCGACTTCGCCAAACCTGCCGCCTCCTGTTCGAGACGACGCGAACGCTCCACGGCGGCCGATGG
CGCGGGCAGGGCAGGGGGAGCCAGTTGCACGCTGTCGCGCTCGATCTTGGCCGTAGCTTGCTGGACCATC
GAGCCGACGGACTGGAAGGTTTCGCGGGGCGCACGCATGACGGTGCGGCTTGCGATGGTTTCGGCATCCT
CGGCGGAAAACCCCGCGTCGATCAGTTCTTGCCTGTATGCCTTCCGGTCAAACGTCCGATTCATTCACCC
TCCTTGCGGGATTGCCCCGACTCACGCCGGGGCAATGTGCCCTTATTCCTGATTTGACCCGCCTGGTGCC
TTGGTGTCCAGATAATCCACCTTATCGGCAATGAAGTCGGTCCCGTAGACCGTCTGGCCGTCCTTCTCGT
ACTTGGTATTCCGAATCTTGCCCTGCACGAATACCAGCGACCCCTTGCCCAAATACTTGCCGTGGGCCTC
GGCCTGAGAGCCAAAACACTTGATGCGGAAGAAGTCGGTGCGCTCCTGCTTGTCGCCGGCATCGTTGCGC
CACATCTAGGTACTAAAACAATTCATCCAGTAAAATATAATATTTTATTTTCTCCCAATCAGGCTTGATC
CCCAGTAAGTCAAAAAATAGCTCGACATACTGTTCTTCCCCGATATCCTCCCTGATCGACCGGACGCAGA
AGGCAATGTCATACCACTTGTCCGCCCTGCCGCTTCTCCCAAGATCAATAAAGCCACTTACTTTGCCATC
TTTCACAAAGATGTTGCTGTCTCCCAGGTCGCCGTGGGAAAAGACAAGTTCCTCTTCGGGCTTTTCCGTC
TTTAAAAAATCATACAGCTCGCGCGGATCTTTAAATGGAGTGTCTTCTTCCCAGTTTTCGCAATCCACAT
CGGCCAGATCGTTATTCAGTAAGTAATCCAATTCGGCTAAGCGGCTGTCTAAGCTATTCGTATAGGGACA
ATCCGATATGTCGATGGAGTGAAAGAGCCTGATGCACTCCGCATACAGCTCGATAATCTTTTCAGGGCTT
TGTTCATCTTCATACTCTTCCGAGCAAAGGACGCCATCGGCCTCACTCATGAGCAGATTGCTCCAGCCAT
CATGCCGTTCAAAGTGCAGGACCTTTGGAACAGGCAGCTTTCCTTCCAGCCATAGCATCATGTCCTTTTC
CCGTTCCACATCATAGGTGGTCCCTTTATACCGGCTGTCCGTCATTTTTAAATATAGGTTTTCATTTTCT
CCCACCAGCTTATATACCTTAGCAGGAGACATTCCTTCCGTATCTTTTACGCAGCGGTATTTTTCGATCA
GTTTTTTCAATTCCGGTGATATTCTCATTTTAGCCATTTATTATTTCCTTCCTCTTTTCTACAGTATTTA
AAGATACCCCAAGAAGCTAATTATAACAAGACGAACTCCAATTCACTGTTCCTTGCATTCTAAAACCTTA
AATACCAGAAAACAGCTTTTTCAAAGTTGTTTTCAAAGTTGGCGTATAACATAGTATCGACGGAGCCGAT
TTTGAAACCACAATTATGGGTGATGCTGCCAACTTACTGATTTAGTGTATGATGGTGTTTTTGAGGTGCT
CCAGTGGCTTCTGTTTCTATCAGCTGTCCCTCCTGTTCAGCTACTGACGGGGTGGTGCGTAACGGCAAAA
GCACCGCCGGACATCAGCGCTATCTCTGCTCTCACTGCCGTAAAACATGGCAACTGCAGTTCACTTACAC
CGCTTCTCAACCCGGTACGCACCAGAAAATCATTGATATGGCCATGAATGGCGTTGGATGCCGGGCAACA
GCCCGCATTATGGGCGTTGGCCTCAACACGATTTTACGTCACTTAAAAAACTCAGGCCGCAGTCGGTAAC
CTCGCGCATACAGCCGGGCAGTGACGTCATCGTCTGCGCGGAAATGGACGAACAGTGGGGCTATGTCGGG
GCTAAATCGCGCCAGCGCTGGCTGTTTTACGCGTATGACAGTCTCCGGAAGACGGTTGTTGCGCACGTAT
TCGGTGAACGCACTATGGCGACGCTGGGGCGTCTTATGAGCCTGCTGTCACCCTTTGACGTGGTGATATG
GATGACGGATGGCTGGCCGCTGTATGAATCCCGCCTGAAGGGAAAGCTGCACGTAATCAGCAAGCGATAT
ACGCAGCGAATTGAGCGGCATAACCTGAATCTGAGGCAGCACCTGGCACGGCTGGGACGGAAGTCGCTGT
CGTTCTCAAAATCGGTGGAGCTGCATGACAAAGTCATCGGGCATTATCTGAACATAAAACACTATCAATA
AGTTGGAGTCATTACCCAATTATGATAGAATTTACAAGCTATAAGGTTATTGTCCTGGGTTTCAAGCATT
AGTCCATGCAAGTTTTTATGCTTTGCCCATTCTATAGATATATTGATAAGCGCGCTGCCTATGCCTTGCC
CCCTGAAATCCTTACATACGGCGATATCTTCTATATAAAAGATATATTATCTTATCAGTATTGTCAATAT
ATTCAAGGCAATCTGCCTCCTCATCCTCTTCATCCTCTTCGTCTTGGTAGCTTTTTAAATATGGCGCTTC
ATAGAGTAATTCTGTAAAGGTCCAATTCTCGTTTTCATACCTCGGTATAATCTTACCTATCACCTCAAAT
GGTTCGCTGGGTTTATCGCACCCCCGAACACGAGCACGGCACCCGCGACCACTATGCCAAGAATGCCCAA
GGTAAAAATTGCCGGCCCCGCCATGAAGTCCGTGAATGCCCCGACGGCCGAAGTGAAGGGCAGGCCGCCA
CCCAGGCCGCCGCCCTCACTGCCCGGCACCTGGTCGCTGAATGTCGATGCCAGCACCTGCGGCACGTCAA
TGCTTCCGGGCGTCGCGCTCGGGCTGATCGCCCATCCCGTTACTGCCCCGATCCCGGCAATGGCAAGGAC
TGCCAGCGCTGCCATTTTTGGGGTGAGGCCGTTCGCGGCCGAGGGGCGCAGCCCCTGGGGGGATGGGAGG
CCCGCGTTAGCGGGCCGGGAGGGTTCGAGAAGGGGGGGCACCCCCCTTCGGCGTGCGCGGTCACGCGCAC
AGGGCGCAGCCCTGGTTAAAAACAAGGTTTATAAATATTGGTTTAAAAGCAGGTTAAAAGACAGGTTAGC
GGTGGCCGAAAAACGGGCGGAAACCCTTGCAAATGCTGGATTTTCTGCCTGTGGACAGCCCCTCAAATGT
CAATAGGTGCGCCCCTCATCTGTCAGCACTCTGCCCCTCAAGTGTCAAGGATCGCGCCCCTCATCTGTCA
GTAGTCGCGCCCCTCAAGTGTCAATACCGCAGGGCACTTATCCCCAGGCTTGTCCACATCATCTGTGGGA
AACTCGCGTAAAATCAGGCGTTTTCGCCGATTTGCGAGGCTGGCCAGCTCCACGTCGCCGGCCGAAATCG
AGCCTGCCCCTCATCTGTCAACGCCGCGCCGGGTGAGTCGGCCCCTCAAGTGTCAACGTCCGCCCCTCAT
CTGTCAGTGAGGGCCAAGTTTTCCGCGAGGTATCCACAACGCCGGCGGCCGCGGTGTCTCGCACACGGCT
TCGACGGCGTTTCTGGCGCGTTTGCAGGGCCATAGACGGCCGCCAGCCCAGCGGCGAGGGCAACCAGCCC
GGTGAGCGTCGGAAAGGCGC
Features (pLannotate 1.2.2; 36 found; start..end, strand, type, name):
      3..89      -  CDS            traI (fragment): TRAI6_ECOLX - Experimental evidence at protein level: Swiss-Prot protein existence level 1. The initiation process of transfer DNA synthesis requires the interaction of at least three plasmid-specific components (TraH, I, and J) at the transfer origin resulting in the assembly of a specialised nucleoprotein complex - the relaxosome. Site- and strand-specific cleavage at the transfer origin is dependent on TraI and TraJ. From Escherichia coli.
    127..498     -  CDS            traJ: oriT-recognizing protein; traJ
    531..640     -  oriT           oriT: incP origin of transfer
    772..962     +  rep_origin     ori (fragment): high-copy-number ColE1/pMB1/pBR322/pUC origin of replication
   1321..1971    -  CDS            TetR: tetracycline resistance regulatory protein; tetR
   2077..2326    +  CDS            TcR (fragment): tetracycline efflux protein; tetA; confers resistance to tetracycline
   2436..2460    -  misc_feature   RB T-DNA repeat: right border repeat from nopaline C58 T-DNA
   2490..2508    +  misc_feature   MCS (fragment): pUC18/19 multiple cloning site
   2559..2904    +  promoter       CaMV 35S promoter: strong constitutive promoter from cauliflower mosaic virus
   2856..2902    +  promoter       minimal CaMV 35S promoter: minimal 35S promoter from cauliflower mosaic virus
   2914..2932    -  misc_feature   MCS (fragment): pUC18/19 multiple cloning site
   2943..3458    +  CDS            P19_TBSVC: Experimental evidence at protein level: Swiss-Prot protein existence level 1. Acts as a suppressor of RNA-mediated gene silencing, also known as post-transcriptional gene silencing (PTGS), a mechanism of plant viral defense that limits the accumulation of viral RNAs. Binds to short interfering RNAs (siRNAs) with high affinity. Acts as a molecular caliper to specifically select siRNAs based on the length of the duplex region of the RNA (By similarity). From Tomato bushy stunt virus (strain Cherry) (TBSV).
   3531..3707    +  polyA_signal   CaMV poly(A) signal: cauliflower mosaic virus polyadenylation signal
   4210..4551    +  promoter       CaMV 35S promoter: strong constitutive promoter from cauliflower mosaic virus
   4562..4586    +  protein_bind   attB1: mutant version of attB; recombination site for the Gateway® BP reaction BP Clonase™
   4598..5260    +  CDS            ERF3: ERF82_ARATH - Also known as ERF-3, ERF082. Experimental evidence at protein level: Swiss-Prot protein existence level 1. Acts as a transcriptional repressor. Binds to the GCC-box pathogenesis-related promoter element. Involved in the regulation of gene expression by stress factors and by components of stress signal transduction pathways and could also regulate other AtERFs. From Arabidopsis thaliana (Mouse-ear cress).
   5274..5298    -  protein_bind   attB2: mutant version of attB; recombination site for the Gateway® BP reaction BP Clonase™
   5327..5416    +  CDS            3xHA: three tandem HA epitope tags
   5450..5702    +  terminator     NOS terminator: nopaline synthase terminator and poly(A) signal
   6131..6383    -  terminator     NOS terminator: nopaline synthase terminator and poly(A) signal
   6407..6835    -  CDS            nos (fragment): DHNO_AGRT7 - Protein inferred from homology: Swiss-Prot protein existence level 3. From Agrobacterium tumefaciens (strain T37).
   6851..7876    -  CDS            HygR: aminoglycoside phosphotransferase from E. coli; aph(4)-Ia; confers resistance to hygromycin
   7886..8230    -  promoter       CaMV 35S promoter: strong constitutive promoter from cauliflower mosaic virus
   7887..7933    -  promoter       minimal CaMV 35S promoter: minimal 35S promoter from cauliflower mosaic virus
   8368..8523    +  CDS            lacZα (fragment) (sequence partly withheld): LacZα fragment of β-galactosidase; lacZ fragment
   8521..8821    +  rep_origin     M13 ori (fragment) (sequence partly withheld): M13 bacteriophage origin of replication; arrow indicates direction of (+) strand synthesis
   8822..8952    +  CDS            lacI (fragment): lac repressor; lacI; The lac repressor binds to the lac operator to inhibit transcription in E. coli. This inhibition can be relieved by adding lactose or isopropyl-β-D-thiogalactopyranoside (IPTG).
   9006..9030    -  misc_feature   LB T-DNA repeat: left border repeat from nopaline C58 T-DNA
  10487..10606   -  CDS            tetR (fragment): TETR1_ECOLX - Experimental evidence at protein level: Swiss-Prot protein existence level 1. TetR is the repressor of the tetracycline resistance element; its N-terminal region forms a helix-turn-helix structure and binds DNA. Binding of tetracycline to TetR reduces the repressor affinity for the tetracycline resistance gene (tetA) promoter operator sites. From Escherichia coli.
  10626..11774   -  CDS            trfA: trans-acting replication protein that binds to and activates oriV
  12073..12867   -  CDS            KanR: aminoglycoside phosphotransferase; aphA-3; confers resistance to kanamycin
  13059..13826   +  mobile_element IS1: prokaryotic transposable element IS1
  13835..13984   -  CDS            satA (fragment): STA_BACSU - Also known as yyaR. Experimental evidence at protein level: Swiss-Prot protein existence level 1. Involved in resistance to streptothricin, a broad-spectrum antibiotic produced by streptomycetes. Detoxifies streptothricin via acetylation of the beta amino group of the first beta-lysyl moiety of streptothricin. From Bacillus subtilis (strain 168).
  13983..14177   -  CDS            satA (fragment): STA_BACSU - Also known as yyaR. Experimental evidence at protein level: Swiss-Prot protein existence level 1. Involved in resistance to streptothricin, a broad-spectrum antibiotic produced by streptomycetes. Detoxifies streptothricin via acetylation of the beta amino group of the first beta-lysyl moiety of streptothricin. From Bacillus subtilis (strain 168).
  14180..14455   -  CDS            klaC (fragment): KLAC_ECOLX - Also known as telB. Protein predicted: Swiss-Prot protein existence level 4. Belongs to the kla operon, which is associated with cryptic tellurite resistance, and IncW plasmid fertility inhibition. From Escherichia coli.
  14519..15150   -  rep_origin     oriV: incP origin of replication
