[The description below was written by a language model from this plasmid's Addgene catalogue record and pLannotate feature annotations shown in this document.]
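Description:
pGWB14-LYX013 is a plant binary expression vector built on the pGWB14 backbone for Agrobacterium-mediated transient or stable expression of a Nicotiana benthamiana transcription factor (gene model Niben101Scf07310g01001.1). The backbone carries the broad-host-range IncP replication system, with oriV and the trans-acting replication protein trfA, along with oriT and traJ for conjugal mobilisation. This lets it be maintained at low copy in both E. coli and Agrobacterium. Bacterial selection is by kanamycin (KanR, aphA-3). The annotation also picks up backbone remnants such as partial tetracycline-resistance genes, an IS1 element and fragments of lacZα, lacI and the M13 origin, none of which appear to be functional parts of the design.

Between the nopaline-type right and left T-DNA borders lie three CaMV 35S-driven cassettes. The main one places the transcription factor coding sequence, flanked by attB1 and attB2 Gateway sites, upstream of a 3xHA tag and a NOS terminator, giving a C-terminally HA-tagged protein. The annotation tool matches this open reading frame to Arabidopsis ERF3, a GCC-box-binding repressor, which suggests the insert is an ERF-family homologue, although the record itself does not name the family. The catalogue lists Gibson cloning as the assembly method. A second cassette, not mentioned in the catalogue entry, expresses the tomato bushy stunt virus P19 silencing suppressor with a CaMV poly(A) signal, which typically boosts protein accumulation in leaf infiltration assays. The third, in the opposite orientation, expresses HygR for hygromycin selection of stably transformed plants. The HA tag allows detection or immunoprecipitation of the expressed factor, though the record does not state a specific downstream application.
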