Addgene plasmid #126231: pGWB14-LYX013
Purpose: With a Nicotiana benthamiana transcription factor in PGWB14 backbone, for Agrobacterium mediated transient or stable expression corresponding transcription factor fused with a C-terminal HA tag.
Depositing lab: Silin Zhong. Depositing organization: Chinese University of Hong Kong.
Backbone
  Vector backbone: pGWB14
  Vector type: Plant Expression
  Selectable markers: Hygromycin
Growth in bacteria
  Bacterial resistance: Kanamycin, 50 μg/mL
  Growth temperature: 37°C
  Growth strain: DH5alpha
  Copy number: Low Copy
Gene/Insert
  Gene/Insert name: Niben101Scf07310g01001.1
  Species: Nicotiana benthamiana
  Promoter: CaMV 35S
  Tag / fusion protein: HA (C terminal on insert)
  Cloning method: Gibson Cloning
Terms and licenses: Academic/Nonprofit Terms; Industry Terms: Not Available to Industry
How to cite: pGWB14-LYX013 was a gift from Silin Zhong (Addgene plasmid # 126231 ; http://n2t.net/addgene:126231 ; RRID:Addgene_126231)
